>Addgene plasmid #143367 | TFORF2381 | addgene full sequence | sequence record 400138 | Addgene NGS Result
TTAATGTAGTCTTATGCAATACTCTTGTAGTCTTGCAACATGGTAACGATGAGTTAGCAACATGCCTTAC
AAGGAGAGAAAAAGCACCGTGCATGCCGATTGGTGGAAGTAAGGTGGTACGATCGTGCCTTATTAGGAAG
GCAACAGACGGGTCTGACATGGATTGGACGAACCACTGAATTGCCGCATTGCAGAGATATTGTATTTAAG
TGCCTAGCTCGATACATAAACGGGTCTCTCTGGTTAGACCAGATCTGAGCCTGGGAGCTCTCTGGCTAAC
TAGGGAACCCACTGCTTAAGCCTCAATAAAGCTTGCCTTGAGTGCTTCAAGTAGTGTGTGCCCGTCTGTT
GTGTGACTCTGGTAACTAGAGATCCCTCAGACCCTTTTAGTCAGTGTGGAAAATCTCTAGCAGTGGCGCC
CGAACAGGGACTTGAAAGCGAAAGGGAAACCAGAGGAGCTCTCTCGACGCAGGACTCGGCTTGCTGAAGC
GCGCACGGCAAGAGGCGAGGGGCGGCGACTGGTGAGTACGCCAAAAATTTTGACTAGCGGAGGCTAGAAG
GAGAGAGATGGGTGCGAGAGCGTCAGTATTAAGCGGGGGAGAATTAGATCGCGATGGGAAAAAATTCGGT
TAAGGCCAGGGGGAAAGAAAAAATATAAATTAAAACATATAGTATGGGCAAGCAGGGAGCTAGAACGATT
CGCAGTTAATCCTGGCCTGTTAGAAACATCAGAAGGCTGTAGACAAATACTGGGACAGCTACAACCATCC
CTTCAGACAGGATCAGAAGAACTTAGATCATTATATAATACAGTAGCAACCCTCTATTGTGTGCATCAAA
GGATAGAGATAAAAGACACCAAGGAAGCTTTAGACAAGATAGAGGAAGAGCAAAACAAAAGTAAGACCAC
CGCACAGCAAGCGGCCGCTGATCTTCAGACCTGGAGGAGGAGATATGAGGGACAATTGGAGAAGTGAATT
ATATAAATATAAAGTAGTAAAAATTGAACCATTAGGAGTAGCACCCACCAAGGCAAAGAGAAGAGTGGTG
CAGAGAGAAAAAAGAGCAGTGGGAATAGGAGCTTTGTTCCTTGGGTTCTTGGGAGCAGCAGGAAGCACTA
TGGGCGCAGCGTCAATGACGCTGACGGTACAGGCCAGACAATTATTGTCTGGTATAGTGCAGCAGCAGAA
CAATTTGCTGAGGGCTATTGAGGCGCAACAGCATCTGTTGCAACTCACAGTCTGGGGCATCAAGCAGCTC
CAGGCAAGAATCCTGGCTGTGGAAAGATACCTAAAGGATCAACAGCTCCTGGGGATTTGGGGTTGCTCTG
GAAAACTCATTTGCACCACTGCTGTGCCTTGGAATGCTAGTTGGAGTAATAAATCTCTGGAACAGATTTG
GAATCACACGACCTGGATGGAGTGGGACAGAGAAATTAACAATTACACAAGCTTAATACACTCCTTAATT
GAAGAATCGCAAAACCAGCAAGAAAAGAATGAACAAGAATTATTGGAATTAGATAAATGGGCAAGTTTGT
GGAATTGGTTTAACATAACAAATTGGCTGTGGTATATAAAATTATTCATAATGATAGTAGGAGGCTTGGT
AGGTTTAAGAATAGTTTTTGCTGTACTTTCTATAGTGAATAGAGTTAGGCAGGGATATTCACCATTATCG
TTTCAGACCCACCTCCCAACCCCGAGGGGACCCATGCATTGCATCTCAATTAGTCAGCAACCAGGTGTGG
AAAGTCCCCAGGCTCCCCAGCAGGCAGAAGTATGCAAAGCATGCGTCTCAATTAGTCAGCAACCATAGTC
CCGCCCCTAACTCCGCCCATCCCGCCCCTAACTCCGCCCAGTTCCGCCCATTCTCCGCCCCATGGCTGAC
TAATTTTTTTTATTTATGCAGAGGCCGAGGCCGCCTCGGCCTCTGAGCTATTCCAGAAGTAGTGAGGAGG
CTTTTTTGGAGGCCTAGGCTTTTGCAAAAAGCTTTCTAGAGGTACCACCGGAGCTTACCATGACCGAGTA
CAAGCCCACGGTGCGCCTCGCCACCCGCGACGACGTCCCCAGGGCCGTACGCACCCTCGCCGCCGCGTTC
GCCGACTACCCCGCCACGCGCCACACCGTCGATCCGGACCGCCACATCGAGCGGGTCACCGAGCTGCAAG
AACTCTTCCTCACGCGCGTCGGGCTCGACATCGGCAAGGTGTGGGTCGCGGACGACGGCGCCGCCGTGGC
GGTCTGGACCACGCCGGAGAGCGTCGAAGCGGGGGCGGTGTTCGCCGAGATCGGCCCGCGCATGGCCGAG
TTGAGCGGTTCCCGGCTGGCCGCGCAGCAACAGATGGAAGGCCTCCTGGCGCCGCACCGGCCCAAGGAGC
CCGCGTGGTTCCTGGCCACCGTCGGCGTCTCGCCCGACCACCAGGGCAAGGGTCTGGGCAGCGCCGTCGT
GCTCCCCGGAGTGGAGGCGGCCGAGCGCGCCGGGGTGCCCGCCTTCCTGGAGACCTCCGCGCCCCGCAAC
CTCCCCTTCTACGAGCGGCTCGGCTTCACCGTCACCGCCGACGTCGAGGTGCCCGAAGGACCGCGCACCT
GGTGCATGACCCGCAAGCCCGGTGCCAGTTAACGAATTCTAGATCTTGAGACAAATGGCAGTATTCATCC
ACAATTTTAAAAGAAAAGGGGGGATTGGGGGGTACAGTGCAGGGGAAAGAATAGTAGACATAATAGCAAC
AGACATACAAACTAAAGAATTACAAAAACAAATTACAAAAATTCAAAATTTTCGGGTTTATTACAGGGAC
AGCAGAGATCCACTTTGGCGCCGGCTCGAGGCCTGCAGGTGCAAAGATGGATAAAGTTTTAAACAGAGAG
GAATCTTTGCAGCTAATGGACCTTCTAGGTCTTGAAAGGAGTGGGAATTGGCTCCGGTGCCCGTCAGTGG
GCAGAGCGCACATCGCCCACAGTCCCCGAGAAGTTGGGGGGAGGGGTCGGCAATTGAACCGGTGCCTAGA
GAAGGTGGCGCGGGGTAAACTGGGAAAGTGATGTCGTGTACTGGCTCCGCCTTTTTCCCGAGGGTGGGGG
AGAACCGTATATAAGTGCAGTAGTCGCCGTGAACGTTCTTTTTCGCAACGGGTTTGCCGCCAGAACACAG
GTAAGTGCCGTGTGTGGTTCCCGCGGGCCTGGCCTCTTTACGGGTTATGGCCCTTGCGTGCCTTGAATTA
CTTCCACCTGGCTGCAGTACGTGATTCTTGATCCCGAGCTTCGGGTTGGAAGTGGGTGGGAGAGTTCGAG
GCCTTGCGCTTAAGGAGCCCCTTCGCCTCGTGCTTGAGTTGAGGCCTGGCCTGGGCGCTGGGGCCGCCGC
GTGCGAATCTGGTGGCACCTTCGCGCCTGTCTCGCTGCTTTCGATAAGTCTCTAGCCATTTAAAATTTTT
GATGACCTGCTGCGACGCTTTTTTTCTGGCAAGATAGTCTTGTAAATGCGGGCCAAGATCTGCACACTGG
TATTTCGGTTTTTGGGGCCGCGGGCGGCGACGGGGCCCGTGCGTCCCAGCGCACATGTTCGGCGAGGCGG
GGCCTGCGAGCGCGGCCACCGAGAATCGGACGGGGGTAGTCTCAAGCTGGCCGGCCTGCTCTGGTGCCTG
GCCTCGCGCCGCCGTGTATCGCCCCGCCCTGGGCGGCAAGGCTGGCCCGGTCGGCACCAGTTGCGTGAGC
GGAAAGATGGCCGCTTCCCGGCCCTGCTGCAGGGAGCTCAAAATGGAGGACGCGGCGCTCGGGAGAGCGG
GCGGGTGAGTCACCCACACAAAGGAAAAGGGCCTTTCCGTCCTCAGCCGTCGCTTCATGTGACTCCACGG
AGTACCGGGCGCCGTCCAGGCACCTCGATTAGTTCTCGAGCTTTTGGAGTACGTCGTCTTTAGGTTGGGG
GGAGGGGTTTTATGCGATGGAGTTTCCCCACACTGAGTGGGTGGAGACTGAAGTTAGGCCAGCTTGGCAC
TTGATGTAATTCTCCTTGGAATTTGCCCTTTTTGAGTTTGGATCTTGGTTCATTCTCAAGCCTCAGACAG
TGGTTCAAAGTTTTTTTCTTCCATTTCAGGTGTCGTGAGGCTAGCACCGCCACCATGGCTGAGGACTGGC
TGGACTGCCCGGCCCTGGGCCCTGGCTGGAAGCGCCGCGAAGTCTTTCGCAAGTCAGGGGCCACCTGTGG
ACGCTCAGACACCTATTACCAGAGCCCCACAGGAGACAGGATCCGAAGCAAAGTTGAGCTGACTCGATAC
CTGGGCCCTGCGTGTGATCTCACCCTCTTCGACTTCAAACAAGGCATCTTGTGCTATCCAGCCCCCAAGG
CCCATCCCGTGGCGGTTGCCAGCAAGAAGCGAAAGAAGCCTTCAAGGCCAGCCAAGACTCGGAAACGTCA
GGTTGGACCCCAGAGTGGTGAGGTCAGGAAGGAGGCCCCGAGGGATGAGACCAAGGCTGACACTGACACA
GCCCCAGCTTCATTCCCTGCTCCTGGGTGCTGTGAGAACTGTGGAATCAGCTTCTCAGGGGATGGCACCC
AAAGGCAGCGGCTCAAAACGTTGTGCAAAGACTGTCGAGCACAGAGAATTGCCTTCAACCGGGAACAGAG
AATGTTTAAGCGTGTGGGCTGTGGGGAGTGTGCAGCCTGCCAGGTAACAGAAGACTGTGGGGCCTGCTCC
ACCTGCCTCCTGCAGCTGCCCCATGATGTGGCATCGGGGCTGTTCTGCAAGTGTGAACGGAGACGCTGCC
TCCGGATTGTGGAAAGGAGCCGAGGGTGTGGAGTATGCCGGGGCTGTCAGACCCAAGAGGATTGTGGCCA
TTGCCCCATCTGCCTTCGCCCTCCCCGCCCTGGTCTCAGGCGCCAGTGGAAATGTGTCCAGCGACGTTGC
CTACGGGGTAAACATGCCCGCCGCAAGGGAGGCTGTGACTCCAAGATGGCTGCCAGGCGGCGCCCCGGAG
CCCAGCCACTGCCTCCACCACCCCCATCACAGTCCCCAGAGCCCACAGAGCCGCACCCCAGAGCCCTGGC
CCCCTCGCCACCTGCCGAGTTCATCTATTACTGTGTAGACGAGGACGAGCTACAGCCCTACACGAACCGC
CGGCAGAACCGCAAGTGCGGGGCCTGTGCAGCCTGCCTACGGCGGATGGACTGTGGCCGCTGCGACTTCT
GCTGCGACAAGCCCAAATTCGGGGGCAGCAACCAGAAGCGCCAGAAGTGTCGTTGGCGCCAATGCCTGCA
GTTTGCCATGAAGCGGCTGCTGCCCAGTGTCTGGTCAGAGTCTGAGGATGGGGCAGGATCGCCCCCACCT
TACCGTCGTCGAAAGAGGCCCAGCTCTGCCCGACGGCACCATCTTGGCCCTACCTTGAAGCCCACCTTGG
CTACACGCACAGCCCAACCAGACCATACCCAGGCTCCAACGAAGCAGGAAGCAGGTGGTGGCTTTGTGCT
GCCCCCGCCTGGCACTGACCTTGTGTTTTTACGGGAAGGCGCAAGCAGTCCTGTGCAGGTGCCGGGCCCT
GTTGCAGCTTCCACAGAAGCCCTGTTGCAGGAGGCCCAGTGCTCTGGCCTGAGTTGGGTTGTGGCCTTAC
CCCAGGTGAAGCAAGAGAAGGCGGATACCCAGGACGAGTGGACACCAGGCACAGCTGTCCTGACTTCTCC
CGTATTGGTGCCTGGCTGCCCTAGCAAGGCAGTAGACCCAGGCCTGCCTTCTGTGAAGCAAGAGCCACCT
GACCCAGAGGAGGACAAGGAGGAGAACAAGGATGATTCTGCCTCCAAATTGGCCCCAGAGGAAGAGGCAG
GAGGGGCTGGCACACCCGTGATCACGGAGATTTTCAGCCTGGGTGGAACCCGCTTCCGAGATACAGCAGT
CTGGTTGCCAAGGTCCAAAGACCTTAAAAAACCTGGAGCTAGAAAGCAGTAGTAATGAACTAGTCCGTAA
CTTGAAAGTATTTCGATTTCTTGGCTTTATATATCTTGTGGAAAGGACGAAACCAAGTATCAACCTACTT
TCCCACGCGTTAAGTCGACAATCAACCTCTGGATTACAAAATTTGTGAAAGATTGACTGGTATTCTTAAC
TATGTTGCTCCTTTTACGCTATGTGGATACGCTGCTTTAATGCCTTTGTATCATGCTATTGCTTCCCGTA
TGGCTTTCATTTTCTCCTCCTTGTATAAATCCTGGTTGCTGTCTCTTTATGAGGAGTTGTGGCCCGTTGT
CAGGCAACGTGGCGTGGTGTGCACTGTGTTTGCTGACGCAACCCCCACTGGTTGGGGCATTGCCACCACC
TGTCAGCTCCTTTCCGGGACTTTCGCTTTCCCCCTCCCTATTGCCACGGCGGAACTCATCGCCGCCTGCC
TTGCCCGCTGCTGGACAGGGGCTCGGCTGTTGGGCACTGACAATTCCGTGGTGTTGTCGGGGAAATCATC
GTCCTTTCCTTGGCTGCTCGCCTGTGTTGCCACCTGGATTCTGCGCGGGACGTCCTTCTGCTACGTCCCT
TCGGCCCTCAATCCAGCGGACCTTCCTTCCCGCGGCCTGCTGCCGGCTCTGCGGCCTCTTCCGCGTCTTC
GCCTTCGCCCTCAGACGAGTCGGATCTCCCTTTGGGCCGCCTCCCCGCGTCGACTTTAAGACCAATGACT
TACAAGGCAGCTGTAGATCTTAGCCACTTTTTAAAAGAAAAGGGGGGACTGGAAGGGCTAATTCACTCCC
AACGAAGACAAGATCTGCTTTTTGCTTGTACTGGGTCTCTCTGGTTAGACCAGATCTGAGCCTGGGAGCT
CTCTGGCTAACTAGGGAACCCACTGCTTAAGCCTCAATAAAGCTTGCCTTGAGTGCTTCAAGTAGTGTGT
GCCCGTCTGTTGTGTGACTCTGGTAACTAGAGATCCCTCAGACCCTTTTAGTCAGTGTGGAAAATCTCTA
GCAGTACGTATAGTAGTTCATGTCATCTTATTATTCAGTATTTATAACTTGCAAAGAAATGAATATCAGA
GAGTGAGAGGAACTTGTTTATTGCAGCTTATAATGGTTACAAATAAAGCAATAGCATCACAAATTTCACA
AATAAAGCATTTTTTTCACTGCATTCTAGTTGTGGTTTGTCCAAACTCATCAATGTATCTTATCATGTCT
GGCTCTAGCTATCCCGCCCCTAACTCCGCCCATCCCGCCCCTAACTCCGCCCAGTTCCGCCCATTCTCCG
CCCCATGGCTGACTAATTTTTTTTATTTATGCAGAGGCCGAGGCCGCCTCGGCCTCTGAGCTATTCCAGA
AGTAGTGAGGAGGCTTTTTTGGAGGCCTAGGGACGTACCCAATTCGCCCTATAGTGAGTCGTATTACGCG
CGCTCACTGGCCGTCGTTTTACAACGTCGTGACTGGGAAAACCCTGGCGTTACCCAACTTAATCGCCTTG
CAGCACATCCCCCTTTCGCCAGCTGGCGTAATAGCGAAGAGGCCCGCACCGATCGCCCTTCCCAACAGTT
GCGCAGCCTGAATGGCGAATGGG
[124 nt withheld, positions 7514-7637]
C
[91 nt withheld, positions 7639-7729]
A
[49 nt withheld, positions 7731-7779]
CCTTTGACGTTGGAGTCCACGTTCTTT
[37 nt withheld, positions 7807-7843]
ACCCTATCTCGGTCTATTCTTTTGATTTATAAGGGATTTTGCCGATTTCGGCCTATTGGTTAAAAAATGA
GCTGATTTAACAAAAATTTAACGCGAATTTTAACAAAATATTAACGCTTACAATTTAGGTGGCACTTTTC
GGGGAAATGTGCGCGGAACCCCTATTTGTTTATTTTTCTAAATACATTCAAATATGTATCCGCTCATGAG
ACAATAACCCTGATAAATGCTTCAATAATATTGAAAAAGGAAGAGTATGAGTATTCAACATTTCCGTGTC
GCCCTTATTCCCTTTTTTGCGGCATTTTGCCTTCCTGTTTTTGCTCACCCAGAAACGCTGGTGAAAGTAA
AAGATGCTGAAGATCAGTTGGGTGCACGAGTGGGTTACATCGAACTGGATCTCAACAGCGGTAAGATCCT
TGAGAGTTTTCGCCCCGAAGAACGTTTTCCAATGATGAGCACTTTTAAAGTTCTGCTATGTGGCGCGGTA
TTATCCCGTATTGACGCCGGGCAAGAGCAACTCGGTCGCCGCATACACTATTCTCAGAATGACTTGGTTG
AGTACTCACCAGTCACAGAAAAGCATCTTACGGATGGCATGACAGTAAGAGAATTATGCAGTGCTGCCAT
AACCATGAGTGATAACACTGCGGCCAACTTACTTCTGACAACGATCGGAGGACCGAAGGAGCTAACCGCT
TTTTTGCACAACATGGGGGATCATGTAACTCGCCTTGATCGTTGGGAACCGGAGCTGAATGAAGCCATAC
CAAACGACGAGCGTGACACCACGATGCCTGTAGCAATGGCAACAACGTTGCGCAAACTATTAACTGGCGA
ACTACTTACTCTAGCTTCCCGGCAACAATTAATAGACTGGATGGAGGCGGATAAAGTTGCAGGACCACTT
CTGCGCTCGGCCCTTCCGGCTGGCTGGTTTATTGCTGATAAATCTGGAGCCGGTGAGCGTGGGTCTCGCG
GTATCATTGCAGCACTGGGGCCAGATGGTAAGCCCTCCCGTATCGTAGTTATCTACACGACGGGGAGTCA
GGCAACTATGGATGAACGAAATAGACAGATCGCTGAGATAGGTGCCTCACTGATTAAGCATTGGTAACTG
TCAGACCAAGTTTACTCATATATACTTTAGATTGATTTAAAACTTCATTTTTAATTTAAAAGGATCTAGG
TGAAGATCCTTTTTGATAATCTCATGACCAAAATCCCTTAACGTGAGTTTTCGTTCCACTGAGCGTCAGA
CCCCGTAGAAAAGATCAAAGGATCTTCTTGAGATCCTTTTTTTCTGCGCGTAATCTGCTGCTTGCAAACA
AAAAAACCACCGCTACCAGCGGTGGTTTGTTTGCCGGATCAAGAGCTACCAACTCTTTTTCCGAAGGTAA
CTGGCTTCAGCAGAGCGCAGATACCAAATACTGTTCTTCTAGTGTAGCCGTAGTTAGGCCACCACTTCAA
GAACTCTGTAGCACCGCCTACATACCTCGCTCTGCTAATCCTGTTACCAGTGGCTGCTGCCAGTGGCGAT
AAGTCGTGTCTTACCGGGTTGGACTCAAGACGATAGTTACCGGATAAGGCGCAGCGGTCGGGCTGAACGG
GGGGTTCGTGCACACAGCCCAGCTTGGAGCGAACGACCTACACCGAACTGAGATACCTACAGCGTGAGCT
ATGAGAAAGCGCCACGCTTCCCGAAGGGAGAAAGGCGGACAGGTATCCGGTAAGCGGCAGGGTCGGAACA
GGAGAGCGCACGAGGGAGCTTCCAGGGGGAAACGCCTGGTATCTTTATAGTCCTGTCGGGTTTCGCCACC
TCTGACTTGAGCGTCGATTTTTGTGATGCTCGTCAGGGGGGCGGAGCCTATGGAAAAACGCCAGCAACGC
GGCCTTTTTACGGTTCCTGGCCTTTTGCTGGCCTTTTGCTCACATGTTCTTTCCTGCGTTATCCCCTGAT
TCTGTGGATAACCGTATTACCGCCTTTGAGTGAGCTGATACCGCTCGCCGCAGCCGAACGACCGAGCGCA
GCGAGTCAGTGAGCGAGGAAGCGGAAGAGCGCCCAATACGCAAACCGCCTCTCCCCGCGCGTTGGCCGAT
TCATTAATGCAGCTGGCACGACAGGTTTCCCGACTGGAAAGCGGGCAGTGAGCGCAACGCAATTAATGTG
AGTTAGCTCACTCATTAGGCACCCCAGGCTTTACACTTTATGCTTCCGGCTCGTATGTTGTGTGGAATTG
TGAGCGGATAACAATTTCACACAGGAAACAGCTATGACCATGATTACGCCAAGCGCGCAATTAACCCTCA
CTAAAGGGAACAAAAGCTGGAGCTGCAAGC
Features (pLannotate 1.2.2; 31 found; start..end, strand, type, name):
      5..231     +  promoter       RSV promoter: Rous sarcoma virus enhancer/promoter
    232..412     +  LTR            5' LTR (truncated): truncated 5' long terminal repeat (LTR) from HIV-1
    459..584     +  misc_feature   HIV-1 Ψ: packaging signal of human immunodeficiency virus type 1
    568..931     +  CDS            HIV-1 gag (fragment): gag protein from human immunodeficiency virus 1; gag
   1077..1310    +  misc_feature   RRE: The Rev response element (RRE) of HIV-1 allows for Rev-dependent mRNA export from the nucleus to the cytoplasm.
   1687..1713    +  CDS            Rev (fragment): human immunodeficiency virus 1 (HIV-1) Rev protein; rev; enhances nuclear export of unspliced and incompletely spliced viral mRNAs
   1720..1743    +  promoter       SV40 promoter (fragment): SV40 early promoter
   1744..1815    +  promoter       SV40 promoter (fragment): SV40 enhancer and early promoter
   1839..1974    +  rep_origin     SV40 ori: SV40 origin of replication
   2020..2616    +  CDS            PuroR (fragment): puromycin N-acetyltransferase; pac from Streptomyces; confers resistance to puromycin
   2665..2782    +  misc_feature   cPPT/CTS: central polypurine tract and central termination sequence of HIV-1
   2847..2913    +  CDS            small t antigen (fragment): SV40 (simian virus 40) small t antigen
   2920..4098    +  promoter       EF-1α promoter: strong constitutive promoter for human elongation factor EF-1α
   4115..5929    +  CDS            MBD1: MBD1_HUMAN - Also known as CXXC3, PCM1. Experimental evidence at protein level: Swiss-Prot protein existence level 1. Transcriptional repressor that binds CpG islands in promoters where the DNA is methylated at position 5 of cytosine within CpG dinucleotides. Binding is abolished by the presence of 7-mG that is produced by DNA damage by methylmethanesulfonate (MMS). Acts as transcriptional repressor and plays a role in gene silencing by recruiting ATF7IP, which in turn recruits factors such as the histone methyltransferase SETDB1. Probably forms a complex with SETDB1 and ATF7IP that represses
   5945..5998    +  promoter       U6 promoter (fragment): RNA polymerase III promoter for human U6 snRNA
   6040..6628    +  misc_feature   WPRE: woodchuck hepatitis virus posttranscriptional regulatory element
   6679..6698    +  misc_feature   cPPT/CTS (fragment): central polypurine tract and central termination sequence of HIV-1
   6700..6933    +  LTR            3' LTR (ΔU3): self-inactivating 3' long terminal repeat (LTR) from HIV-1
   7011..7132    +  polyA_signal   SV40 poly(A) signal: SV40 polyadenylation signal
   7172..7307    +  rep_origin     SV40 ori: SV40 origin of replication
   7328..7346    -  promoter       T7 promoter: promoter for bacteriophage T7 RNA polymerase
   7354..7509    +  CDS            lacZα (fragment): LacZα fragment of β-galactosidase; lacZ fragment
   7514..7942    +  rep_origin     f1 ori (sequence partly withheld): f1 bacteriophage origin of replication; arrow indicates direction of (+) strand synthesis
   7995..8099    +  promoter       AmpR promoter: bla
   8100..8960    +  CDS            AmpR: β-lactamase; bla; confers resistance to ampicillin, carbenicillin, and related antibiotics
   9131..9719    +  rep_origin     ori: high-copy-number ColE1/pMB1/pBR322/pUC origin of replication
   9902..9994    +  CDS            lacI (fragment): lac repressor; lacI; The lac repressor binds to the lac operator to inhibit transcription in E. coli. This inhibition can be relieved by adding lactose or isopropyl-β-D-thiogalactopyranoside (IPTG).
  10007..10028   +  protein_bind   CAP binding site: CAP binding activates transcription in the presence of cAMP. E. coli catabolite activator protein
  10043..10073   +  promoter       lac promoter: promoter for the E. coli lac operon
  10081..10097   +  protein_bind   lac operator: The lac repressor binds to the lac operator to inhibit transcription in E. coli. This inhibition can be relieved by adding lactose or isopropyl-β-D-thiogalactopyranoside (IPTG). lac repressor encoded by lacI
  10142..10160   +  promoter       T3 promoter: promoter for bacteriophage T3 RNA polymerase
