[The description below was written by a language model from this plasmid's Addgene catalogue record and pLannotate feature annotations shown in this document.]
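Description:
TFORF2381 is a lentiviral mammalian expression plasmid built on the pLX_TRC317 backbone from the Broad Institute Genetic Perturbation Platform, carrying the human MBD1 open reading frame. It belongs to a barcoded transcription factor ORF collection. In bacteria it is maintained through a high-copy ColE1/pUC-type origin and selected with ampicillin via the β-lactamase gene. An f1 origin and remnants of a lac/lacZα cloning region, flanked by T7 and T3 promoters, are also annotated in the backbone. The depositor notes that the plasmid can recombine, a common concern with LTR-containing vectors.

The viral portion has a third-generation, self-inactivating layout. An RSV promoter drives a truncated HIV-1 5' LTR, followed by the Ψ packaging signal with a gag fragment, the RRE for Rev-dependent nuclear export, a cPPT/CTS element, and a ΔU3 3' LTR with a downstream SV40 polyadenylation signal.

Two expression units sit between the LTRs. An SV40 early promoter/origin region precedes the puromycin N-acetyltransferase gene, which allows selection of transduced cells. The strong constitutive EF-1α promoter drives MBD1, a methyl-CpG-binding transcriptional repressor that recruits ATF7IP and SETDB1 to silence genes. A WPRE lies downstream of the ORF and enhances transcript expression.

The record states that each ORF in the collection is paired with a unique 24-bp barcode, although no barcode is annotated in the feature table. A short U6 promoter fragment detected just after the ORF is probably residual or primer-site sequence rather than a functional Pol III unit. The construct is intended for MBD1 overexpression, alone or in pooled screens where barcodes identify the transcription factor delivered to each cell.
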