Addgene plasmid #143367: TFORF2381
Purpose: Lentiviral vector for overexpressing transcription factor ORFs with unique 24-bp barcodes. Barcodes facilitate identification of transcription factors in pooled screens.
Depositing lab: Feng Zhang. Depositing organization: Broad Institute. Publication: A transcription factor atlas of directed differentiation. Joung J, Ma S, Tay T, Geiger-Schuller KR, Kirchgatterer PC, Verdine VK, Guo B, Arias-Garcia MA, Allen WE, Singh A, Kuksenko O, Abudayyeh OO, Gootenberg JS, Fu Z, Macrae RK, Buenrostro JD, Regev A, Zhang F. Cell. 2023 Jan 5;186(1):209-229.e26. doi: 10.1016/j.cell.2022.11.026. PubMed 36608654.
Backbone
  Vector backbone: pLX_TRC317
  Backbone manufacturer: Broad Institute Genetic Perturbation Platform
  Backbone size w/o insert (bp): 8264
  Vector type: Mammalian Expression, Lentiviral
  Selectable markers: Puromycin
Growth in bacteria
  Bacterial resistance: Ampicillin, 100 μg/mL
  Growth temperature: 37°C
  Growth strain: NEB Stable
  Copy number: High Copy
Gene/Insert
  Gene/Insert name: MBD1
  Species: H. sapiens (human)
  Insert size (bp): 1919
  Entrez Gene: MBD1 (a.k.a. CXXC3, PCM1, RFT)
  Promoter: EF1a
  Cloning method: Unknown
  Sequencing primers: 5′ GGGTGGAGACTGAAGTTAGGCCAG; 3′ CACATAGCGTAAAAGGAGCAACATAG
Terms and licenses: Academic/Nonprofit Terms; Industry Terms: Not Available to Industry
Depositor comments: NM_001204139,NM_015846,XM_005258271,XM_017025760,ENST00000382948,ENST00000591416,ENST00000269468 . The transcription factor ORF portion of this plasmid was synthesized by Genewiz. Please test multiple small colonies in case of plasmid recombination. To make this collection available in a timely manner, a portion of this collection was not fully sequenced by Addgene. If an Addgene verified full plasmid sequence is not available, please contact us prior to placing an order to request the full sequence.
How to cite: TFORF2381 was a gift from Feng Zhang (Addgene plasmid # 143367 ; http://n2t.net/addgene:143367 ; RRID:Addgene_143367)
