>Addgene plasmid #143367 | TFORF2381 | depositor partial sequence | sequence record 282239 | Insert
ACCGCCACCATGGCTGAGGACTGGCTGGACTGCCCGGCCCTGGGCCCTGGCTGGAAGCGCCGCGAAGTCT
TTCGCAAGTCAGGGGCCACCTGTGGACGCTCAGACACCTATTACCAGAGCCCCACAGGAGACAGGATCCG
AAGCAAAGTTGAGCTGACTCGATACCTGGGCCCTGCGTGTGATCTCACCCTCTTCGACTTCAAACAAGGC
ATCTTGTGCTATCCAGCCCCCAAGGCCCATCCCGTGGCGGTTGCCAGCAAGAAGCGAAAGAAGCCTTCAA
GGCCAGCCAAGACTCGGAAACGTCAGGTTGGACCCCAGAGTGGTGAGGTCAGGAAGGAGGCCCCGAGGGA
TGAGACCAAGGCTGACACTGACACAGCCCCAGCTTCATTCCCTGCTCCTGGGTGCTGTGAGAACTGTGGA
ATCAGCTTCTCAGGGGATGGCACCCAAAGGCAGCGGCTCAAAACGTTGTGCAAAGACTGTCGAGCACAGA
GAATTGCCTTCAACCGGGAACAGAGAATGTTTAAGCGTGTGGGCTGTGGGGAGTGTGCAGCCTGCCAGGT
AACAGAAGACTGTGGGGCCTGCTCCACCTGCCTCCTGCAGCTGCCCCATGATGTGGCATCGGGGCTGTTC
TGCAAGTGTGAACGGAGACGCTGCCTCCGGATTGTGGAAAGGAGCCGAGGGTGTGGAGTATGCCGGGGCT
GTCAGACCCAAGAGGATTGTGGCCATTGCCCCATCTGCCTTCGCCCTCCCCGCCCTGGTCTCAGGCGCCA
GTGGAAATGTGTCCAGCGACGTTGCCTACGGGGTAAACATGCCCGCCGCAAGGGAGGCTGTGACTCCAAG
ATGGCTGCCAGGCGGCGCCCCGGAGCCCAGCCACTGCCTCCACCACCCCCATCACAGTCCCCAGAGCCCA
CAGAGCCGCACCCCAGAGCCCTGGCCCCCTCGCCACCTGCCGAGTTCATCTATTACTGTGTAGACGAGGA
CGAGCTACAGCCCTACACGAACCGCCGGCAGAACCGCAAGTGCGGGGCCTGTGCAGCCTGCCTACGGCGG
ATGGACTGTGGCCGCTGCGACTTCTGCTGCGACAAGCCCAAATTCGGGGGCAGCAACCAGAAGCGCCAGA
AGTGTCGTTGGCGCCAATGCCTGCAGTTTGCCATGAAGCGGCTGCTGCCCAGTGTCTGGTCAGAGTCTGA
GGATGGGGCAGGATCGCCCCCACCTTACCGTCGTCGAAAGAGGCCCAGCTCTGCCCGACGGCACCATCTT
GGCCCTACCTTGAAGCCCACCTTGGCTACACGCACAGCCCAACCAGACCATACCCAGGCTCCAACGAAGC
AGGAAGCAGGTGGTGGCTTTGTGCTGCCCCCGCCTGGCACTGACCTTGTGTTTTTACGGGAAGGCGCAAG
CAGTCCTGTGCAGGTGCCGGGCCCTGTTGCAGCTTCCACAGAAGCCCTGTTGCAGGAGGCCCAGTGCTCT
GGCCTGAGTTGGGTTGTGGCCTTACCCCAGGTGAAGCAAGAGAAGGCGGATACCCAGGACGAGTGGACAC
CAGGCACAGCTGTCCTGACTTCTCCCGTATTGGTGCCTGGCTGCCCTAGCAAGGCAGTAGACCCAGGCCT
GCCTTCTGTGAAGCAAGAGCCACCTGACCCAGAGGAGGACAAGGAGGAGAACAAGGATGATTCTGCCTCC
AAATTGGCCCCAGAGGAAGAGGCAGGAGGGGCTGGCACACCCGTGATCACGGAGATTTTCAGCCTGGGTG
GAACCCGCTTCCGAGATACAGCAGTCTGGTTGCCAAGGTCCAAAGACCTTAAAAAACCTGGAGCTAGAAA
GCAGTAGTAATGAACTAGTCCGTAACTTGAAAGTATTTCGATTTCTTGGCTTTATATATCTTGTGGAAAG
GACGAAACCAAGTATCAACCTACTTTCCC
