>Addgene plasmid #143367 | TFORF2381 | depositor partial sequence | sequence record 282240 | Barcode
AACCAAGTATCAACCTACTTTCCC
